Addgene plasmid #86158: pCAMBIA-FLS2prom::FLS2-3xmyc
Purpose: FLS2 expression
Depositing lab: Silke Robatzek. Depositing organization: University of Basel. Publication: Ligand-induced endocytosis of the pattern recognition receptor FLS2 in Arabidopsis. Robatzek S, Chinchilla D, Boller T. Genes Dev. 2006 Mar 1;20(5):537-42. 10.1101/gad.366506 PubMed 16510871.
Backbone
  Vector backbone: pCAMBIA2300
  Vector type: Plant Expression
Growth in bacteria
  Bacterial resistance: Kanamycin, 50 μg/mL
  Growth temperature: 37°C
  Growth strain: DH5alpha
  Copy number: High Copy
Gene/Insert
  Gene/Insert name: FLS2
  Species: A. thaliana (mustard weed)
  Entrez Gene: FLS2 (a.k.a. AT5G46330, FLAGELLIN-SENSITIVE 2, MPL12.13, MPL12.8, MPL12_13)
  Tag / fusion protein: 3xmyc (C terminal on insert)
  Cloning method: Unknown
  Sequencing primers: 5′ M13R; 3′ M13F
Terms and licenses: Academic/Nonprofit Terms; Industry Terms: Not Available to Industry
How to cite: pCAMBIA-FLS2prom::FLS2-3xmyc was a gift from Silke Robatzek (Addgene plasmid # 86158 ; http://n2t.net/addgene:86158 ; RRID:Addgene_86158)
