[The description below was written by a language model from this plasmid's Addgene catalogue record and pLannotate feature annotations shown in this document.]
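Description:
pCAMBIA-FLS2prom::FLS2-3xmyc is a plant expression construct built on the pCAMBIA2300 binary vector, designed for Agrobacterium-mediated T-DNA transfer into plants. The backbone carries a high-copy ColE1/pMB1-type origin with the pBR322 bom region for propagation in E. coli. For maintenance in Agrobacterium it has the pVS1 replicon, comprising oriV, RepA and the StaA stability protein. Bacterial selection is by kanamycin through an aphA-3 aminoglycoside phosphotransferase gene located outside the T-DNA borders.

Between the nopaline-type left and right border repeats lie two units. Next to the left border is the plant selection cassette, in which a CaMV 35S promoter drives nptII (NeoR/KanR) and is terminated by a CaMV poly(A) signal, allowing kanamycin selection of transformed plant tissue. The payload is the Arabidopsis thaliana FLS2 coding region. FLS2 is the receptor kinase that perceives bacterial flagellin (flg22) and triggers innate immune MAP kinase signalling. It is fused at its C terminus to a short run of Myc epitopes, which the annotation tool matches as a fragment of a larger Myc array and the catalogue records as 3xmyc. A partial CaMV poly(A) signal follows the tag.

The construct name indicates that expression is driven by the native FLS2 promoter. This promoter is not annotated in the feature table, though an unannotated stretch lies between the residual lac promoter/operator elements of the cloning site and the start of the FLS2 reading frame. The stated purpose is FLS2 expression. The epitope tag would allow immunodetection or immunoprecipitation of the receptor at presumably near-native expression levels in transgenic plants.
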