Features (pLannotate 1.2.2; 23 found; start..end, strand, type, name):
      1..3603    +  CDS            FLS2: FLS2_ARATH - Experimental evidence at protein level: Swiss-Prot protein existence level 1. Constitutes the pattern-recognition receptor (PPR) that determines the specific perception of flagellin (flg22), a potent elicitor of the defense response to pathogen-associated molecular patterns (PAMPs). Flagellin-binding to the receptor is the first step to initiate the innate immune MAP kinase signaling cascade (MEKK1, MKK4/MKK5 and MPK3/MPK6), resulting in enhanced resistance against pathogens. Binding to the effector AvrPto1 or to the phosphatase hopD2 from Pseudomonas syringae blocks the downstrea
   3610..3720    +  CDS            13xMyc (fragment): 13 tandem Myc epitope tags
   3724..3741    +  misc_feature   MCS (fragment): pUC18/19 multiple cloning site
   3780..3936    +  polyA_signal   CaMV poly(A) signal (fragment): cauliflower mosaic virus polyadenylation signal
   3958..4112    +  CDS            lacZα (fragment): LacZα fragment of β-galactosidase; lacZ fragment
   4178..4202    +  misc_feature   RB T-DNA repeat: right border repeat from nopaline C58 T-DNA
   4542..4943    +  CDS            Y4CG_SINFN (fragment): Protein inferred from homology: Swiss-Prot protein existence level 3. From Sinorhizobium fredii (strain NBRC 101917 / NGR234).
   5503..6132    +  CDS            pVS1 StaA: stability protein from the Pseudomonas plasmid pVS1 (Heeb et al., 2000)
   6561..7634    +  CDS            pVS1 RepA: replication protein from the Pseudomonas plasmid pVS1 (Heeb et al., 2000)
   7700..7894    +  rep_origin     pVS1 oriV: origin of replication for the Pseudomonas plasmid pVS1 (Heeb et al., 2000)
   8097..8136    +  CDS            rop (fragment): Rop protein, which maintains plasmids at low copy number; rop
   8238..8378    +  misc_feature   bom: basis of mobility region from pBR322
   8564..9152    -  rep_origin     ori: high-copy-number ColE1/pMB1/pBR322/pUC origin of replication
   9239..10033   -  CDS            KanR: aminoglycoside phosphotransferase; aphA-3; confers resistance to kanamycin
  10458..10482   +  misc_feature   LB T-DNA repeat: left border repeat from nopaline C58 T-DNA
  10560..10734   -  polyA_signal   CaMV poly(A) signal: cauliflower mosaic virus polyadenylation signal
  10791..11583   -  CDS            NeoR/KanR (fragment): aminoglycoside phosphotransferase from Tn5; aph(3')-II (or nptII); confers resistance to neomycin, kanamycin, and G418 (Geneticin®)
  11657..12002   -  promoter       CaMV 35S promoter: strong constitutive promoter from cauliflower mosaic virus
  11659..11705   -  promoter       minimal CaMV 35S promoter: minimal 35S promoter from cauliflower mosaic virus
  12092..12180   +  CDS            lacI (fragment): lac repressor; lacI; The lac repressor binds to the lac operator to inhibit transcription in E. coli. This inhibition can be relieved by adding lactose or isopropyl-β-D-thiogalactopyranoside (IPTG).
  12193..12214   +  protein_bind   CAP binding site: CAP binding activates transcription in the presence of cAMP. E. coli catabolite activator protein
  12229..12259   +  promoter       lac promoter: promoter for the E. coli lac operon
  12263..12285   +  protein_bind   lac operator (fragment): The lac repressor binds to the lac operator to inhibit transcription in E. coli. This inhibition can be relieved by adding lactose or isopropyl-β-D-thiogalactopyranoside (IPTG). lac repressor encoded by lacI
>Addgene plasmid #86158 | pCAMBIA-FLS2prom::FLS2-3xmyc | addgene full sequence | sequence record 169611 | Addgene NGS Result
ATGAAGTTACTCTCAAAGACCTTTTTGATATTAACTCTCACCTTCTTCTTCTTTGGCATTGCACTAGCGA
AACAGAGCTTTGAACCAGAGATCGAAGCTTTGAAATCCTTCAAGAATGGTATTTCCAACGACCCTTTAGG
AGTATTATCAGATTGGACCATCATCGGTTCGTTACGACACTGTAATTGGACCGGAATCACCTGCGATAGT
ACCGGACATGTAGTCTCGGTTTCCTTGCTGGAGAAGCAACTTGAAGGTGTCCTGTCTCCAGCCATAGCGA
ATCTCACCTATCTCCAGGTTCTTGATCTCACTTCAAATAGTTTTACCGGCAAAATACCGGCTGAAATAGG
AAAGTTAACCGAGCTTAACCAGCTTATTCTGTACCTAAACTATTTCTCTGGTTCGATTCCTTCTGGAATC
TGGGAGCTTAAGAATATTTTCTATCTTGATCTTAGAAATAATTTGTTGTCCGGTGATGTTCCTGAGGAAA
TCTGCAAAACCAGTTCTTTGGTATTGATTGGGTTTGATTACAACAACTTAACCGGGAAAATACCAGAATG
CTTAGGAGATTTGGTTCATCTCCAAATGTTTGTAGCAGCTGGTAACCATTTAACTGGTTCGATTCCGGTA
TCAATTGGTACTCTGGCTAATTTAACGGATTTAGACCTGAGTGGTAACCAGTTAACCGGAAAAATACCGA
GAGATTTTGGAAATCTCTTGAACTTACAGTCTCTCGTTTTAACTGAAAACTTGTTGGAAGGAGATATACC
AGCTGAGATCGGAAACTGCTCGAGCTTGGTCCAACTTGAGCTTTACGATAACCAGTTAACCGGGAAAATA
CCAGCTGAATTAGGGAATTTGGTTCAGCTGCAAGCACTCCGGATATACAAGAACAAACTTACTTCTTCAA
TTCCATCTTCATTGTTCCGGTTAACTCAGTTAACCCATTTGGGGTTATCAGAAAACCATTTGGTTGGACC
GATATCAGAAGAAATCGGTTTTCTTGAGTCACTTGAAGTCCTCACACTTCATTCCAACAACTTCACAGGA
GAGTTTCCACAGTCCATCACAAACTTGAGGAACTTGACAGTCCTAACGGTGGGGTTCAATAATATTTCCG
GTGAGCTCCCGGCGGATCTAGGGCTTCTTACAAACCTTCGGAACCTTTCAGCGCACGACAATCTTCTTAC
CGGACCAATACCTTCCAGCATAAGTAACTGCACCGGTCTTAAACTCCTGGACCTGTCTCACAACCAAATG
ACTGGCGAGATCCCGCGGGGTTTCGGAAGGATGAATCTTACGTTCATTTCTATTGGGAGGAATCATTTCA
CCGGTGAAATTCCAGATGATATCTTCAACTGTTCAAACTTGGAAACTCTTAGTGTGGCAGATAACAACTT
AACAGGAACTCTCAAGCCATTAATTGGGAAGCTTCAAAAACTCAGGATTTTGCAAGTTTCATATAACTCT
CTCACTGGACCGATTCCTCGAGAAATCGGGAATCTGAAAGATTTGAATATCTTGTACCTTCACTCTAATG
GTTTCACAGGGAGAATCCCGAGAGAGATGTCGAATCTCACTCTCCTCCAGGGGCTAAGGATGTATTCAAA
TGATCTTGAAGGTCCAATTCCTGAAGAAATGTTTGATATGAAGCTACTCTCAGTTCTTGATCTTTCCAAC
AACAAATTCTCAGGTCAAATTCCTGCCTTGTTCTCCAAGCTTGAATCGCTTACCTACTTGAGTCTTCAAG
GAAACAAATTCAACGGGTCTATCCCTGCAAGCCTTAAGTCGCTTTCGCTTCTCAACACATTCGATATCTC
CGACAATCTTCTCACTGGAACCATCCCTGGAGAGCTGTTAGCTTCTTTGAAAAACATGCAGCTTTACCTC
AACTTCTCAAACAACTTGTTGACTGGAACCATCCCAAAGGAGCTTGGAAAGCTTGAAATGGTTCAAGAAA
TCGACCTTTCAAACAATCTCTTTTCTGGGTCTATTCCAAGATCTTTACAGGCCTGCAAAAATGTGTTCAC
ACTGGATTTTTCGCAGAACAATCTCTCGGGTCATATACCAGATGAAGTCTTCCAAGGCATGGATATGATC
ATAAGCTTGAACCTTTCAAGGAACAGTTTCTCTGGAGAAATCCCTCAGAGCTTCGGGAACATGACGCATT
TGGTCTCCTTGGATCTCTCTAGTAACAATCTCACTGGTGAAATTCCAGAGAGTCTCGCCAATCTTTCGAC
TCTGAAACATCTCAAACTAGCTTCAAACAACCTCAAAGGCCATGTTCCTGAATCCGGGGTGTTCAAAAAC
ATCAACGCCTCTGATCTAATGGGAAACACAGATCTCTGTGGTAGCAAGAAGCCTCTCAAGCCATGTACGA
TCAAGCAGAAGTCGAGCCACTTCTCGAAGAGAACCAGAGTCATCCTGATTATTCTTGGATCAGCCGCGGC
TCTTCTTCTTGTCCTGCTTCTTGTTCTGATTCTAACCTGTTGCAAGAAAAAAGAAAAAAAGATTGAAAAT
TCATCAGAGTCCTCATTACCGGATTTGGATTCAGCTCTGAAACTGAAGAGATTTGAACCAAAAGAGTTGG
AGCAAGCAACAGATTCATTCAACAGTGCCAACATCATTGGCTCAAGCAGCTTAAGCACAGTGTACAAAGG
TCAGCTAGAAGATGGGACAGTGATTGCAGTAAAAGTATTGAATCTAAAGGAATTCTCTGCAGAATCAGAC
AAGTGGTTCTACACAGAAGCTAAAACATTGAGCCAACTAAAACATCGAAACCTGGTGAAGATCTTAGGGT
TTGCGTGGGAAAGCGGCAAAACGAAAGCTTTAGTGCTTCCATTTATGGAGAATGGAAACTTGGAGGACAC
CATTCACGGCTCTGCAGCACCGATTGGGTCGCTTTTAGAAAAAATCGATCTTTGTGTTCATATCGCAAGC
GGAATCGATTATCTTCATTCTGGATATGGTTTTCCCATCGTTCATTGTGATCTGAAGCCAGCTAATATAC
TCCTTGACAGTGACCGCGTTGCTCACGTAAGCGATTTTGGAACTGCTCGGATTCTAGGTTTCCGCGAAGA
TGGAAGCACCACAGCTTCAACATCAGCCTTCGAGGGTACAATTGGATACTTAGCTCCAGGTAAATTACTC
ACAACACTTAATTTTCAAAACCCTAATTATGCCATCGACTTACTTGAAATACACTCTTATTTTTCATGAA
CAGAGTTTGCTTATATGAGGAAAGTGACAACAAAAGCCGATGTATTCAGCTTCGGGATCATAATGATGGA
GCTGATGACGAAACAGAGACCAACTTCGTTGAATGATGAAGATTCACAAGACATGACTTTGCGCCAATTG
GTGGAGAAATCGATTGGAAATGGAAGAAAAGGGATGGTTAGGGTTCTTGATATGGAACTCGGGGACTCTA
TTGTTTCTCTGAAACAGGAAGAGGCTATTGAAGACTTTCTGAAGCTTTGTTTGTTCTGTACAAGCTCTAG
ACCTGAAGATCGACCTGATATGAACGAGATTCTTACACATCTGATGAAACTTAGAGGCAAAGCGAATTCA
TTTCGAGAAGATCGTAACGAGGATCGAGAGGTGCATATGGGTGAACAAAAGTTGATTTCTGAAGAAGATT
TGAACGGTGAACAAAAGCTAATCTCCGAGGAAGACTTGAACGGTGAACAAAAATTAATCTCAGAAGAAGA
CTTGAACGGATAGGTCGACCTGCAGGCATGCCCGCTGAAATCACCAGTCTCTCTCTACAAATCTATCTCT
CTCTATAATAATGTGTGAGTAGTTCCCAGATAAGGGAATTAGGGTTCTTATAGGGTTTCGCTCATGTGTT
GAGCATATAAGAAACCCTTAGTATGTATTTGTATTTGTAAAATACTTCTATCAATAAAATTTCTAATTCC
TAAAACCAAAATCCAGGGGTACCTTAATTAAGCTTGGCACTGGCCGTCGTTTTACAACGTCGTGACTGGG
AAAACCCTGGCGTTACCCAACTTAATCGCCTTGCAGCACATCCCCCTTTCGCCAGCTGGCGTAATAGCGA
AGAGGCCCGCACCGATCGCCCTTCCCAACAGTTGCGCAGCCTGAATGGCGAATGCTAGAGCAGCTTGAGC
TTGGATCAGATTGTCGTTTCCCGCCTTCAGTTTAAACTATCAGTGTTTGACAGGATATATTGGCGGGTAA
ACCTAAGAGAAAAGAGCGTTTATTAGAATAATCGGATATTTAAAAGGGCGTGAAAAGGTTTATCCGTTCG
TCCATTTGTATGTGCATGCCAACCACAGGGTTCCCCTCGGGATCAAAGTACTTTGATCCAACCCCTCCGC
TGCTATAGTGCAGTCGGCTTCTGACGTTCAGTGCAGCCGTCTTCTGAAAACGACATGTCGCACAAGTCCT
AAGTTACGCGACAGGCTGCCGCCCTGCCCTTTTCCTGGCGTTTTCTTGTCGCGTGTTTTAGTCGCATAAA
GTAGAATACTTGCGACTAGAACCGGAGACATTACGCCATGAACAAGAGCGCCGCCGCTGGCCTGCTGGGC
TATGCCCGCGTCAGCACCGACGACCAGGACTTGACCAACCAACGGGCCGAACTGCACGCGGCCGGCTGCA
CCAAGCTGTTTTCCGAGAAGATCACCGGCACCAGGCGCGACCGCCCGGAGCTGGCCAGGATGCTTGACCA
CCTACGCCCTGGCGACGTTGTGACAGTGACCAGGCTAGACCGCCTGGCCCGCAGCACCCGCGACCTACTG
GACATTGCCGAGCGCATCCAGGAGGCCGGCGCGGGCCTGCGTAGCCTGGCAGAGCCGTGGGCCGACACCA
CCACGCCGGCCGGCCGCATGGTGTTGACCGTGTTCGCCGGCATTGCCGAGTTCGAGCGTTCCCTAATCAT
CGACCGCACCCGGAGCGGGCGCGAGGCCGCCAAGGCCCGAGGCGTGAAGTTTGGCCCCCGCCCTACCCTC
ACCCCGGCACAGATCGCGCACGCCCGCGAGCTGATCGACCAGGAAGGCCGCACCGTGAAAGAGGCGGCTG
CACTGCTTGGCGTGCATCGCTCGACCCTGTACCGCGCACTTGAGCGCAGCGAGGAAGTGACGCCCACCGA
GGCCAGGCGGCGCGGTGCCTTCCGTGAGGACGCATTGACCGAGGCCGACGCCCTGGCGGCCGCCGAGAAT
GAACGCCAAGAGGAACAAGCATGAAACCGCACCAGGACGGCCAGGACGAACCGTTTTTCATTACCGAAGA
GATCGAGGCGGAGATGATCGCGGCCGGGTACGTGTTCGAGCCGCCCGCGCACGTCTCAACCGTGCGGCTG
CATGAAATCCTGGCCGGTTTGTCTGATGCCAAGCTGGCGGCCTGGCCGGCCAGCTTGGCCGCTGAAGAAA
CCGAGCGCCGCCGTCTAAAAAGGTGATGTGTATTTGAGTAAAACAGCTTGCGTCATGCGGTCGCTGCGTA
TATGATGCGATGAGTAAATAAACAAATACGCAAGGGGAACGCATGAAGGTTATCGCTGTACTTAACCAGA
AAGGCGGGTCAGGCAAGACGACCATCGCAACCCATCTAGCCCGCGCCCTGCAACTCGCCGGGGCCGATGT
TCTGTTAGTCGATTCCGATCCCCAGGGCAGTGCCCGCGATTGGGCGGCCGTGCGGGAAGATCAACCGCTA
ACCGTTGTCGGCATCGACCGCCCGACGATTGACCGCGACGTGAAGGCCATCGGCCGGCGCGACTTCGTAG
TGATCGACGGAGCGCCCCAGGCGGCGGACTTGGCTGTGTCCGCGATCAAGGCAGCCGACTTCGTGCTGAT
TCCGGTGCAGCCAAGCCCTTACGACATATGGGCCACCGCCGACCTGGTGGAGCTGGTTAAGCAGCGCATT
GAGGTCACGGATGGAAGGCTACAAGCGGCCTTTGTCGTGTCGCGGGCGATCAAAGGCACGCGCATCGGCG
GTGAGGTTGCCGAGGCGCTGGCCGGGTACGAGCTGCCCATTCTTGAGTCCCGTATCACGCAGCGCGTGAG
CTACCCAGGCACTGCCGCCGCCGGCACAACCGTTCTTGAATCAGAACCCGAGGGCGACGCTGCCCGCGAG
GTCCAGGCGCTGGCCGCTGAAATTAAATCAAAACTCATTTGAGTTAATGAGGTAAAGAGAAAATGAGCAA
AAGCACAAACACGCTAAGTGCCGGCCGTCCGAGCGCACGCAGCAGCAAGGCTGCAACGTTGGCCAGCCTG
GCAGACACGCCAGCCATGAAGCGGGTCAACTTTCAGTTGCCGGCGGAGGATCACACCAAGCTGAAGATGT
ACGCGGTACGCCAAGGCAAGACCATTACCGAGCTGCTATCTGAATACATCGCGCAGCTACCAGAGTAAAT
GAGCAAATGAATAAATGAGTAGATGAATTTTAGCGGCTAAAGGAGGCGGCATGGAAAATCAAGAACAACC
AGGCACCGACGCCGTGGAATGCCCCATGTGTGGAGGAACGGGCGGTTGGCCAGGCGTAAGCGGCTGGGTT
GCCTGCCGGCCCTGCAATGGCACTGGAACCCCCAAGCCCGAGGAATCGGCGTGAGCGGTCGCAAACCATC
CGGCCCGGTACAAATCGGCGCGGCGCTGGGTGATGACCTGGTGGAGAAGTTGAAGGCCGCGCAGGCCGCC
CAGCGGCAACGCATCGAGGCAGAAGCACGCCCCGGTGAATCGTGGCAAGCGGCCGCTGATCGAATCCGCA
AAGAATCCCGGCAACCGCCGGCAGCCGGTGCGCCGTCGATTAGGAAGCCGCCCAAGGGCGACGAGCAACC
AGATTTTTTCGTTCCGATGCTCTATGACGTGGGCACCCGCGATAGTCGCAGCATCATGGACGTGGCCGTT
TTCCGTCTGTCGAAGCGTGACCGACGAGCTGGCGAGGTGATCCGCTACGAGCTTCCAGACGGGCACGTAG
AGGTTTCCGCAGGGCCGGCCGGCATGGCCAGTGTGTGGGATTACGACCTGGTACTGATGGCGGTTTCCCA
TCTAACCGAATCCATGAACCGATACCGGGAAGGGAAGGGAGACAAGCCCGGCCGCGTGTTCCGTCCACAC
GTTGCGGACGTACTCAAGTTCTGCCGGCGAGCCGATGGCGGAAAGCAGAAAGACGACCTGGTAGAAACCT
GCATTCGGTTAAACACCACGCACGTTGCCATGCAGCGTACGAAGAAGGCCAAGAACGGCCGCCTGGTGAC
GGTATCCGAGGGTGAAGCCTTGATTAGCCGCTACAAGATCGTAAAGAGCGAAACCGGGCGGCCGGAGTAC
ATCGAGATCGAGCTAGCTGATTGGATGTACCGCGAGATCACAGAAGGCAAGAACCCGGACGTGCTGACGG
TTCACCCCGATTACTTTTTGATCGATCCCGGCATCGGCCGTTTTCTCTACCGCCTGGCACGCCGCGCCGC
AGGCAAGGCAGAAGCCAGATGGTTGTTCAAGACGATCTACGAACGCAGTGGCAGCGCCGGAGAGTTCAAG
AAGTTCTGTTTCACCGTGCGCAAGCTGATCGGGTCAAATGACCTGCCGGAGTACGATTTGAAGGAGGAGG
CGGGGCAGGCTGGCCCGATCCTAGTCATGCGCTACCGCAACCTGATCGAGGGCGAAGCATCCGCCGGTTC
CTAATGTACGGAGCAGATGCTAGGGCAAATTGCCCTAGCAGGGGAAAAAGGTCGAAAAGGTCTCTTTCCT
GTGGATAGCACGTACATTGGGAACCCAAAGCCGTACATTGGGAACCGGAACCCGTACATTGGGAACCCAA
AGCCGTACATTGGGAACCGGTCACACATGTAAGTGACTGATATAAAAGAGAAAAAAGGCGATTTTTCCGC
CTAAAACTCTTTAAAACTTATTAAAACTCTTAAAACCCGCCTGGCCTGTGCATAACTGTCTGGCCAGCGC
ACAGCCGAAGAGCTGCAAAAAGCGCCTACCCTTCGGTCGCTGCGCTCCCTACGCCCCGCCGCTTCGCGTC
GGCCTATCGCGGCCGCTGGCCGCTCAAAAATGGCTGGCCTACGGCCAGGCAATCTACCAGGGCGCGGACA
AGCCGCGCCGTCGCCACTCGACCGCCGGCGCCCACATCAAGGCACCCTGCCTCGCGCGTTTCGGTGATGA
CGGTGAAAACCTCTGACACATGCAGCTCCCGGAGACGGTCACAGCTTGTCTGTAAGCGGATGCCGGGAGC
AGACAAGCCCGTCAGGGCGCGTCAGCGGGTGTTGGCGGGTGTCGGGGCGCAGCCATGACCCAGTCACGTA
GCGATAGCGGAGTGTATACTGGCTTAACTATGCGGCATCAGAGCAGATTGTACTGAGAGTGCACCATATG
CGGTGTGAAATACCGCACAGATGCGTAAGGAGAAAATACCGCATCAGGCGCTCTTCCGCTTCCTCGCTCA
CTGACTCGCTGCGCTCGGTCGTTCGGCTGCGGCGAGCGGTATCAGCTCACTCAAAGGCGGTAATACGGTT
ATCCACAGAATCAGGGGATAACGCAGGAAAGAACATGTGAGCAAAAGGCCAGCAAAAGGCCAGGAACCGT
AAAAAGGCCGCGTTGCTGGCGTTTTTCCATAGGCTCCGCCCCCCTGACGAGCATCACAAAAATCGACGCT
CAAGTCAGAGGTGGCGAAACCCGACAGGACTATAAAGATACCAGGCGTTTCCCCCTGGAAGCTCCCTCGT
GCGCTCTCCTGTTCCGACCCTGCCGCTTACCGGATACCTGTCCGCCTTTCTCCCTTCGGGAAGCGTGGCG
CTTTCTCATAGCTCACGCTGTAGGTATCTCAGTTCGGTGTAGGTCGTTCGCTCCAAGCTGGGCTGTGTGC
ACGAACCCCCCGTTCAGCCCGACCGCTGCGCCTTATCCGGTAACTATCGTCTTGAGTCCAACCCGGTAAG
ACACGACTTATCGCCACTGGCAGCAGCCACTGGTAACAGGATTAGCAGAGCGAGGTATGTAGGCGGTGCT
ACAGAGTTCTTGAAGTGGTGGCCTAACTACGGCTACACTAGAAGGACAGTATTTGGTATCTGCGCTCTGC
TGAAGCCAGTTACCTTCGGAAAAAGAGTTGGTAGCTCTTGATCCGGCAAACAAACCACCGCTGGTAGCGG
TGGTTTTTTTGTTTGCAAGCAGCAGATTACGCGCAGAAAAAAAGGATCTCAAGAAGATCCTTTGATCTTT
TCTACGGGGTCTGACGCTCAGTGGAACGAAAACTCACGTTAAGGGATTTTGGTCATGCATTCTAGGTACT
AAAACAATTCATCCAGTAAAATATAATATTTTATTTTCTCCCAATCAGGCTTGATCCCCAGTAAGTCAAA
AAATAGCTCGACATACTGTTCTTCCCCGATATCCTCCCTGATCGACCGGACGCAGAAGGCAATGTCATAC
CACTTGTCCGCCCTGCCGCTTCTCCCAAGATCAATAAAGCCACTTACTTTGCCATCTTTCACAAAGATGT
TGCTGTCTCCCAGGTCGCCGTGGGAAAAGACAAGTTCCTCTTCGGGCTTTTCCGTCTTTAAAAAATCATA
CAGCTCGCGCGGATCTTTAAATGGAGTGTCTTCTTCCCAGTTTTCGCAATCCACATCGGCCAGATCGTTA
TTCAGTAAGTAATCCAATTCGGCTAAGCGGCTGTCTAAGCTATTCGTATAGGGACAATCCGATATGTCGA
TGGAGTGAAAGAGCCTGATGCACTCCGCATACAGCTCGATAATCTTTTCAGGGCTTTGTTCATCTTCATA
CTCTTCCGAGCAAAGGACGCCATCGGCCTCACTCATGAGCAGATTGCTCCAGCCATCATGCCGTTCAAAG
TGCAGGACCTTTGGAACAGGCAGCTTTCCTTCCAGCCATAGCATCATGTCCTTTTCCCGTTCCACATCAT
AGGTGGTCCCTTTATACCGGCTGTCCGTCATTTTTAAATATAGGTTTTCATTTTCTCCCACCAGCTTATA
TACCTTAGCAGGAGACATTCCTTCCGTATCTTTTACGCAGCGGTATTTTTCGATCAGTTTTTTCAATTCC
GGTGATATTCTCATTTTAGCCATTTATTATTTCCTTCCTCTTTTCTACAGTATTTAAAGATACCCCAAGA
AGCTAATTATAACAAGACGAACTCCAATTCACTGTTCCTTGCATTCTAAAACCTTAAATACCAGAAAACA
GCTTTTTCAAAGTTGTTTTCAAAGTTGGCGTATAACATAGTATCGACGGAGCCGATTTTGAAACCGCGGT
GATCACAGGCAGCAACGCTCTGTCATCGTTACAATCAACATGCTACCCTCCGCGAGATCATCCGTGTTTC
AAACCCGGCAGCTTAGTTGCCGTTCTTCCGAATAGCATCGGTAACATGAGCAAAGTCTGCCGCCTTACAA
CGGCTCTCCCGCTGACGCCGTCCCGGACTGATGGGCTGCCTGTATCGAGTGGTGATTTTGTGCCGAGCTG
CCGGTCGGGGAGCTGTTGGCTGGCTGGTGGCAGGATATATTGTGGTGTAAACAAATTGACGCTTAGACAA
CTTAATAACACATTGCGGACGTTTTTAATGTACTGAATTAACGCCGAATTAATTCGGGGGATCTGGATTT
TAGTACTGGATTTTGGTTTTAGGAATTAGAAATTTTATTGATAGAAGTATTTTACAAATACAAATACATA
CTAAGGGTTTCTTATATGCTCAACACATGAGCGAAACCCTATAGGAACCCTAATTCCCTTATCTGGGAAC
TACTCACACATTATTATGGAGAAACTCGAGCTTGTCGATCGACTCTAGCTAGAGGATCGATCCGAACCCC
AGAGTCCCGCTCAGAAGAACTCGTCAAGAAGGCGATAGAAGGCGATGCGCTGCGAATCGGGAGCGGCGAT
ACCGTAAAGCACGAGGAAGCGGTCAGCCCATTCGCCGCCAAGCTCTTCAGCAATATCACGGGTAGCCAAC
GCTATGTCCTGATAGCGGTCCGCCACACCCAGCCGGCCACAGTCGATGAATCCAGAAAAGCGGCCATTTT
CCACCATGATATTCGGCAAGCAGGCATCGCCATGTGTCACGACGAGATCCTCGCCGTCGGGCATGCGCGC
CTTGAGCCTGGCGAACAGTTCGGCTGGCGCGAGCCCCTGATGCTCTTCGTCCAGATCATCCTGATCGACA
AGACCGGCTTCCATCCGAGTACGTGCTCGCTCGATGCGATGTTTCGCTTGGTGGTCGAATGGGCAGGTAG
CCGGATCAAGCGTATGCAGCCGCCGCATTGCATCAGCCATGATGGATACTTTCTCGGCAGGAGCAAGGTG
AGATGACAGGAGATCCTGCCCCGGCACTTCGCCCAATAGCAGCCAGTCCCTTCCCGCTTCAGTGACAACG
TCGAGCACAGCTGCGCAAGGAACGCCCGTCGTGGCCAGCCACGATAGCCGCGCTGCCTCGTCCTGGAGTT
CATTCAGGGCACCGGACAGGTCGGTCTTGACAAAAAGAACCGGGCGCCCCTGCGCTGACAGCCGAAACAC
GGCGGCATCAGAGCAGCCGATTGTCTGTTGTGCCCAGTCATAGCCGAATAGCCTCTCCACCCAAGCGGCC
GGAGAACCTGCGTGCAATCCATCTTGTTCAATCCCCATGGTCGATCGACAGATCTGCGAAAGCTCGAGAG
AGATAGATTTGTAGAGAGAGACTGGTGATTTCAGCGTGTCCTCTCCAAATGAAATGAACTTCCTTATATA
GAGGAAGGGTCTTGCGAAGGATAGTGGGATTGTGCGTCATCCCTTACGTCAGTGGAGATATCACATCAAT
CCACTTGCTTTGAAGACGTGGTTGGAACGTCTTCTTTTTCCACGATGCTCCTCGTGGGTGGGGGTCCATC
TTTGGGACCACTGTCGGCAGAGGCATCTTGAACGATAGCCTTTCCTTTATCGCAATGATGGCATTTGTAG
GTGCCACCTTCCTTTTCTACTGTCCTTTTGATGAAGTGACAGATAGCTGGGCAATGGAATCCGAGGAGGT
TTCCCGATATTACCCTTTGTTGAAAAGTCTCAATAGCCCTTTGGTCTTCTGAGACTGTATCTTTGATATT
CTTGGAGTAGACGAGAGTGTCGTGCTCCACCATGTTGGCAAGCTGCTCTAGCCAATACGCAAACCGCCTC
TCCCCGCGCGTTGGCCGATTCATTAATGCAGCTGGCACGACAGGTTTCCCGACTGGAAAGCGGGCAGTGA
GCGCAACGCAATTAATGTGAGTTAGCTCACTCATTAGGCACCCCAGGCTTTACACTTTATGCTTCCGGCT
CGTATGTTGTGTGGAATTGTGAGCGGATAACAATTTCACACAGGAAACAGCTATGACATGATTACGAATT
CGAAGTTGTGAATTGTGATCATAGGAGTAATATTTCTATCTGAACAAAAATTGAATTTTGTTTTGCTTTT
TGTTGAAAGATAAATAAAATGTTTGGCAGATTGTTTGTACAGAACACAACTTGTTGATAAAACAAATTCC
ATCAAGACAGCTAATGAGCTTTTGATAGTCAGAGCTTTGAAGACGTGTTAATGAATTAAACTGATTAGAC
CTAAAACCAAATATTTAGAAAGAAAAAAATATGATAATTGTTATGTTATTTAATCAATAGTCAAATACTA
TGTTGAGTACCAATCATTTCAGTTTCAACGATTGCTACTCTTTTGACCAATAACAAAAAGGTTTTTATTT
TTCATTTCTCAAACTCCATTTTTGTTTGCTTTTAGCATAAAAACAGCTAGAATGTGAGTTTCATATGTAT
TATATACTATAAGAAATCATATAAATTAACGACTAGAACATATTGTTTTCATTCTAGTGGTATATCTGAG
TTTGACTAGAACGTTTGGAGGCAGATTAAAGTGATTTCGCCTTGTCAAAACTACTTTGTATATGTTATCA
ATCAATCGCTCAAAACTAAATCGGAAAAAAACTACATAAATAAGATATGGAAAATGATACTAACACAAAC
TAGTAAGTAAGTAGTCACTACATATTCTGGTCCCATGAATATGGCTTACATAGTACATACATTGTGAGAT
TAAATGAATATGATATATAATACAAGCATATAAGCATGTGCATGACTATGAAGTGGGAATACATTTAGTG
CCTTTATATGCAACTTGACAGAATTACCAATTATGTGAATAGTGAAACTTATATTGCGTCTTGGCCTTTT
CACATCCGTGACATGATCCCTCAAATCTATATCTTCTTGCGGCATATGCTTATATATAAACATATGACTT
CGTCTATAAATTTATATCCAGATAATTAATTCTCTCATAATATCTTCTCCACAATTTCAACTCTTCTAAA
GTCTAAACCGGATCCGTCTAAACC
