>Addgene plasmid #86158 | pCAMBIA-FLS2prom::FLS2-3xmyc | addgene partial sequence | sequence record 170383 | M13-F20 5'-TGTAAAACGACGGCCAGT-3'
ATTAGAAATTTTATTGATAGAAGTATTTTACAAATACAAATACATACTAAGGGTTTCTTATATGCTCAAC
ACATGAGCGAAACCCTATAAGAACCCTAATTCCCTTATCTGGGAACTACTCACACATTATTATAGAGAGA
GATAGATTTGTAGAGAGAGACTGGTGATTTCAGCGGGCATGCCTGCAGGTCGACCTATCCGTTCAAGTCT
TCTTCTGAGATTAATTTTTGTTCACCGTTCAAGTCTTCCTCGGAGATTAGCTTTTGTTCACCGTTCAAAT
CTTCTTCAGAAATCAACTTTTGTTCACCCATATGCACCTCTCGATCCTCGTTACGATCTTCTCGAAATGA
ATTCGCTTTGCCTCTAAGTTTCATCAGATGTGTAAGAATCTCGTTCATATCAGGTCGATCTTCAGGTCTA
GAGCTTGTACAGAACAAACAAAGCTTCAGAAAGTCTTCAATAGCCTCTTCCTGTTTCAGAGAAACAATAG
AGTCCCCGAGTTCCATATCAAGAACCCTAACCATCCCTTTTCTTCCATTTCCAATCGATTTCTCCACCAA
TTGGCGCAAAGTCATGTCTTGTGAATCTTCATCATTCAACGAAGTTGGTCTCTGTTTCGTCATCAGCTCC
ATCATTATGATCCCGAAGCTGAATACATCGGCTTTTGTTGTCACTTTCCTCATATAAGCAAACTCTGTTC
ATGAAAAATAAGAGTGTATTTCA
